Addgene plasmid #92405: pEHIShqprtR102A
Purpose: hQPRTASE harbouring R102A mutation
Depositing lab: Huanting Liu & James Naismith. Depositing organization: University of St. Andrews. Publication: Structural and kinetic characterization of quinolinate phosphoribosyltransferase (hQPRTase) from homo sapiens. Liu H, Woznica K, Catton G, Crawford A, Botting N, Naismith JH. J Mol Biol. 2007 Oct 26;373(3):755-63. Epub 2007 Aug 24. 10.1016/j.jmb.2007.08.043 PubMed 17868694.
Backbone
  Vector backbone: pEHISTEV
  Backbone manufacturer: Liu, H & Naismith, JH, University of St Andrews
  Backbone size w/o insert (bp): 5364
  Total vector size (bp): 6247
  Modifications to backbone: none
  Vector type: Bacterial Expression
Growth in bacteria
  Bacterial resistance: Kanamycin, 50 μg/mL
  Growth temperature: 37°C
  Growth strain: DH5alpha
  Growth instructions: Protein expression in (DE3) strains
  Copy number: Low Copy
Gene/Insert
  Gene/Insert name: hQPRTase (alt name: hQPRT)
  Species: H. sapiens (human)
  Insert size (bp): 894
  Mutation: R102A
  Entrez Gene: QPRT (a.k.a. HEL-S-90n, QPRTase)
  Promoter: T7
  Tag / fusion protein: TEV protease cleavable 6xHis (N terminal on backbone)
  Cloning method: Restriction Enzyme; 5′ cloning site NcoI/BspHI (destroyed during cloning); 3′ cloning site BamHI (not destroyed)
  Sequencing primers: 5′ T7 promoter; 3′ T7 terminator
Resource information
  A portion of this plasmid was derived from a plasmid made by: original
Terms and licenses: Academic/Nonprofit Terms; Industry Terms: Not Available to Industry
How to cite: pEHIShqprtR102A was a gift from Huanting Liu & James Naismith (Addgene plasmid # 92405 ; http://n2t.net/addgene:92405 ; RRID:Addgene_92405)
