[The description below was written by a language model from this plasmid's Addgene catalogue record and pLannotate feature annotations shown in this document.]
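Description:
pEHIShqprtR102A is a bacterial expression plasmid built on the pEHISTEV backbone, a pET-style vector, for producing a point mutant of human quinolinate phosphoribosyltransferase (hQPRTase, gene QPRT) in E. coli. It replicates from a ColE1/pBR322-type origin accompanied by the rop gene and bom region, consistent with the low copy number listed in the record, and is selected with kanamycin through an aminoglycoside phosphotransferase (KanR) marker. An f1 phage origin is also present. Short tetracycline-resistance fragments, an AmpR promoter fragment and a predicted E. coli ORF appear to be non-functional remnants of the pBR322-derived backbone.

The expression cassette consists of a T7 promoter followed by a lac operator and the strong T7 gene 10 ribosome binding site, driving an N-terminal polyhistidine tag (listed as 6xHis), a TEV protease cleavage site and the roughly 0.9 kb QPRT coding sequence carrying the R102A substitution, with a T7 terminator downstream. The plasmid-borne lacI gene supplies lac repressor, so transcription is held off until induction with IPTG in a DE3 host that provides T7 RNA polymerase. The insert was cloned between an NcoI/BspHI junction, destroyed in the process, and a retained BamHI site. A second His-tag fragment and a short tag-like fragment annotated beyond the insert are vector sequences; the record describes only the N-terminal tag, so they are probably not part of the product.

The His tag permits metal-affinity purification, and TEV cleavage then removes it to leave near-native enzyme. The associated work concerns structural and kinetic characterisation of hQPRTase, which acts in quinolinic acid catabolism, so this mutant presumably probes the role of Arg102, although the record does not state that residue's function.
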