Features (pLannotate 1.2.2; 21 found; start..end, strand, type, name):
     26..73      -  terminator     T7 terminator: transcription terminator for bacteriophage T7 RNA polymerase
     81..130     -  CDS            SET1 (fragment): solubility-enhancement tag derived from T7 phage gene 10B
    140..157     -  CDS            9xHis (fragment): 9xHis affinity tag
    206..1096    -  CDS            QPRT: NADC_HUMAN - Experimental evidence at protein level: Swiss-Prot protein existence level 1. Involved in the catabolism of quinolinic acid (QA). From Homo sapiens (Human).
   1100..1120    -  CDS            TEV site: tobacco etch virus (TEV) protease recognition and cleavage site
   1142..1161    -  CDS            8xHis (fragment): 8xHis affinity tag
   1179..1201    -  RBS            RBS: efficient ribosome binding site from bacteriophage T7 gene 10 (Olins and Rangwala, 1989)
   1216..1240    -  protein_bind   lac operator: The lac repressor binds to the lac operator to inhibit transcription in E. coli. This inhibition can be relieved by adding lactose or isopropyl-β-D-thiogalactopyranoside (IPTG). lac repressor encoded by lacI
   1241..1259    -  promoter       T7 promoter: promoter for bacteriophage T7 RNA polymerase
   1285..1564    +  CDS            TcR (fragment): tetracycline efflux protein; tet; confers resistance to tetracycline
   1572..1649    +  promoter       lacI promoter: lacI
   1650..2732    +  CDS            lacI: lac repressor; lacI; The lac repressor binds to the lac operator to inhibit transcription in E. coli. This inhibition can be relieved by adding lactose or isopropyl-β-D-thiogalactopyranoside (IPTG).
   2745..2766    +  protein_bind   CAP binding site: CAP binding activates transcription in the presence of cAMP. E. coli catabolite activator protein
   2781..3072    +  CDS            TcR (fragment): tetracycline efflux protein; tet; confers resistance to tetracycline
   3144..3524    -  CDS            YPB1_ECOLX: Protein predicted: Swiss-Prot protein existence level 4. From Escherichia coli.
   3541..3732    +  CDS            rop: Rop protein, which maintains plasmids at low copy number; rop
   3834..3973    +  misc_feature   bom: basis of mobility region from pBR322
   4159..4747    -  rep_origin     ori: high-copy-number ColE1/pMB1/pBR322/pUC origin of replication
   4869..5684    +  CDS            KanR: aminoglycoside phosphotransferase; aph(3')-Ia; confers resistance to kanamycin in bacteria or G418 (Geneticin®) in eukaryotes
   5693..5750    -  promoter       AmpR promoter (fragment): bla
   5803..6231    -  rep_origin     f1 ori (sequence partly withheld): f1 bacteriophage origin of replication; arrow indicates direction of (+) strand synthesis
>Addgene plasmid #92405 | pEHIShqprtR102A | addgene full sequence | sequence record 189199 | Addgene NGS Result
ATCCGGATATAGTTCCTCCTTTCAGCAAAAAACCCCTCAAGACCCGTTTAGAGGCCCCAAGGGGTTATGC
TAGTTATTGCTCAGCGGTGGCAGCAGCCAACTCAGCTTCCTTTCGGGCTTTGTTAGCAGCCGGATCTCAG
TGGTGGTGGTGGTGGTGCTCGAGTGCGGCCGCAAGCTTGTCGACGGAGCTCGAATTCGGATCCTAGTGGA
TTTTGGGCACTGGAGCCACCTCTTTGGCAAACAGCTTGAGGGAGAAATCAAGGGCTGGGGCCGCCTGGGT
CAGCATCCCCATGGAGATGACGTCTATGTGCGGCCCGCAGAACTGGGGGAGGTTGTCCAGGGTGATGCCC
CCACTGGCTTCCACAGCCACACTCGGGAACTGGGCCTTCAGCACGGTGGCCGTGGGGTGCAGCTCCTCTG
GCTTGAAGTTGTCCAGCAGGACAAGGTCGGCACCAGCCTCAGCTGCCTGCACGGCCTCCTGCAGGCTGCT
GCATTCCACTTCCACCTTCAGAGCGAAGTCAGCCGCCTGTCTGGCCGCCCGCACCGCCTTCTCCACGCCA
CCGGCGGCCACCACATGGTTATCCTTCACCATCACCAGCCCTCCCAGGTCGTAGCGGTGCGAGGCGGCCC
CGCCCACCAGGAGCCCATACTTCTCCACCAGCCGGAAGCCTGGCGTGGTCTTCCTCGTGCCTGCCACGTG
CCCAGTCCAGCCGGCCCCCCTGGCGGCCTCCACTGCAGCGGCGGCAGCACTGGCAATGCCACTGCAGCGG
GCCAGCGTGTTGAGGGCCACCGCTTCCCCCAGCAGCAGGCAGTGGGCAGGGCCCCGGACCTCGGCCACTC
TGGCCACCGGCACCAGCTTCGATCCCTCGGGGAGGAACCAGGAGACTTGGCAGTTGAGTTGGGTAAATAT
GGCATCGAAGAAAGGCTGCCCTGCCAGTACCCCAGGGGATTTGGCCCACAGCGCCGCCTGCGAGGGGCCT
GCCCCGCTGACCAAGGCTGCGTAGTTGAGCCCTGGGCAGTCCTCTCGGAGCCAGCTGTCCACCAGGGCTG
CCAGGGTGACGGGCGGCAGCAGCAGCGCCAGGCCTTCAGCGTTCATGGCGCCCTGAAAATACAGGTTTTC
GGTCGTTGGGATATCGTAATCGTGATGGTGATGGTGATGGTAGTACGACATATGTATATCTCCTTCTTAA
AGTTAAACAAAATTATTTCTAGAGGGGAATTGTTATCCGCTCACAATTCCCCTATAGTGAGTCGTATTAA
TTTCGCGGGATCGAGATCGATCTCGATCCTCTACGCCGGACGCATCGTGGCCGGCATCACCGGCGCCACA
GGTGCGGTTGCTGGCGCCTATATCGCCGACATCACCGATGGGGAAGATCGGGCTCGCCACTTCGGGCTCA
TGAGCGCTTGTTTCGGCGTGGGTATGGTGGCAGGCCCCGTGGCCGGGGGACTGTTGGGCGCCATCTCCTT
GCATGCACCATTCCTTGCGGCGGCGGTGCTCAACGGCCTCAACCTACTACTGGGCTGCTTCCTAATGCAG
GAGTCGCATAAGGGAGAGCGTCGAGATCCCGGACACCATCGAATGGCGCAAAACCTTTCGCGGTATGGCA
TGATAGCGCCCGGAAGAGAGTCAATTCAGGGTGGTGAATGTGAAACCAGTAACGTTATACGATGTCGCAG
AGTATGCCGGTGTCTCTTATCAGACCGTTTCCCGCGTGGTGAACCAGGCCAGCCACGTTTCTGCGAAAAC
GCGGGAAAAAGTGGAAGCGGCGATGGCGGAGCTGAATTACATTCCCAACCGCGTGGCACAACAACTGGCG
GGCAAACAGTCGTTGCTGATTGGCGTTGCCACCTCCAGTCTGGCCCTGCACGCGCCGTCGCAAATTGTCG
CGGCGATTAAATCTCGCGCCGATCAACTGGGTGCCAGCGTGGTGGTGTCGATGGTAGAACGAAGCGGCGT
CGAAGCCTGTAAAGCGGCGGTGCACAATCTTCTCGCGCAACGCGTCAGTGGGCTGATCATTAACTATCCG
CTGGATGACCAGGATGCCATTGCTGTGGAAGCTGCCTGCACTAATGTTCCGGCGTTATTTCTTGATGTCT
CTGACCAGACACCCATCAACAGTATTATTTTCTCCCATGAAGACGGTACGCGACTGGGCGTGGAGCATCT
GGTCGCATTGGGTCACCAGCAAATCGCGCTGTTAGCGGGCCCATTAAGTTCTGTCTCGGCGCGTCTGCGT
CTGGCTGGCTGGCATAAATATCTCACTCGCAATCAAATTCAGCCGATAGCGGAACGGGAAGGCGACTGGA
GTGCCATGTCCGGTTTTCAACAAACCATGCAAATGCTGAATGAGGGCATCGTTCCCACTGCGATGCTGGT
TGCCAACGATCAGATGGCGCTGGGCGCAATGCGCGCCATTACCGAGTCCGGGCTGCGCGTTGGTGCGGAC
ATCTCGGTAGTGGGATACGACGATACCGAAGACAGCTCATGTTATATCCCGCCGTTAACCACCATCAAAC
AGGATTTTCGCCTGCTGGGGCAAACCAGCGTGGACCGCTTGCTGCAACTCTCTCAGGGCCAGGCGGTGAA
GGGCAATCAGCTGTTGCCCGTCTCACTGGTGAAAAGAAAAACCACCCTGGCGCCCAATACGCAAACCGCC
TCTCCCCGCGCGTTGGCCGATTCATTAATGCAGCTGGCACGACAGGTTTCCCGACTGGAAAGCGGGCAGT
GAGCGCAACGCAATTAATGTAAGTTAGCTCACTCATTAGGCACCGGGATCTCGACCGATGCCCTTGAGAG
CCTTCAACCCAGTCAGCTCCTTCCGGTGGGCGCGGGGCATGACTATCGTCGCCGCACTTATGACTGTCTT
CTTTATCATGCAACTCGTAGGACAGGTGCCGGCAGCGCTCTGGGTCATTTTCGGCGAGGACCGCTTTCGC
TGGAGCGCGACGATGATCGGCCTGTCGCTTGCGGTATTCGGAATCTTGCACGCCCTCGCTCAAGCCTTCG
TCACTGGTCCCGCCACCAAACGTTTCGGCGAGAAGCAGGCCATTATCGCCGGCATGGCGGCCCCACGGGT
GCGCATGATCGTGCTCCTGTCGTTGAGGACCCGGCTAGGCTGGCGGGGTTGCCTTACTGGTTAGCAGAAT
GAATCACCGATACGCGAGCGAACGTGAAGCGACTGCTGCTGCAAAACGTCTGCGACCTGAGCAACAACAT
GAATGGTCTTCGGTTTCCGTGTTTCGTAAAGTCTGGAAACGCGGAAGTCAGCGCCCTGCACCATTATGTT
CCGGATCTGCATCGCAGGATGCTGCTGGCTACCCTGTGGAACACCTACATCTGTATTAACGAAGCGCTGG
CATTGACCCTGAGTGATTTTTCTCTGGTCCCGCCGCATCCATACCGCCAGTTGTTTACCCTCACAACGTT
CCAGTAACCGGGCATGTTCATCATCAGTAACCCGTATCGTGAGCATCCTCTCTCGTTTCATCGGTATCAT
TACCCCCATGAACAGAAATCCCCCTTACACGGAGGCATCAGTGACCAAACAGGAAAAAACCGCCCTTAAC
ATGGCCCGCTTTATCAGAAGCCAGACATTAACGCTTCTGGAGAAACTCAACGAGCTGGACGCGGATGAAC
AGGCAGACATCTGTGAATCGCTTCACGACCACGCTGATGAGCTTTACCGCAGCTGCCTCGCGCGTTTCGG
TGATGACGGTGAAAACCTCTGACACATGCAGCTCCCGGAGACGGTCACAGCTTGTCTGTAAGCGGATGCC
GGGAGCAGACAAGCCCGTCAGGGCGCGTCAGCGGGTGTTGGCGGGTGTCGGGGCGCAGCCATGACCCAGT
CACGTAGCGATAGCGGAGTGTATACTGGCTTAACTATGCGGCATCAGAGCAGATTGTACTGAGAGTGCAC
CATTGCGGTGTGAAATACCGCACAGATGCGTAAGGAGAAAATACCGCATCAGGCGCTCTTCCGCTTCCTC
GCTCACTGACTCGCTGCGCTCGGTCGTTCGGCTGCGGCGAGCGGTATCAGCTCACTCAAAGGCGGTAATA
CGGTTATCCACAGAATCAGGGGATAACGCAGGAAAGAACATGTGAGCAAAAGGCCAGCAAAAGGCCAGGA
ACCGTAAAAAGGCCGCGTTGCTGGCGTTTTTCCATAGGCTCCGCCCCCCTGACGAGCATCACAAAAATCG
ACGCTCAAGTCAGAGGTGGCGAAACCCGACAGGACTATAAAGATACCAGGCGTTTCCCCCTGGAAGCTCC
CTCGTGCGCTCTCCTGTTCCGACCCTGCCGCTTACCGGATACCTGTCCGCCTTTCTCCCTTCGGGAAGCG
TGGCGCTTTCTCATAGCTCACGCTGTAGGTATCTCAGTTCGGTGTAGGTCGTTCGCTCCAAGCTGGGCTG
TGTGCACGAACCCCCCGTTCAGCCCGACCGCTGCGCCTTATCCGGTAACTATCGTCTTGAGTCCAACCCG
GTAAGACACGACTTATCGCCACTGGCAGCAGCCACTGGTAACAGGATTAGCAGAGCGAGGTATGTAGGCG
GTGCTACAGAGTTCTTGAAGTGGTGGCCTAACTACGGCTACACTAGAAGGACAGTATTTGGTATCTGCGC
TCTGCTGAAGCCAGTTACCTTCGGAAAAAGAGTTGGTAGCTCTTGATCCGGCAAACAAACCACCGCTGGT
AGCGGTGGTTTTTTTGTTTGCAAGCAGCAGATTACGCGCAGAAAAAAAGGATCTCAAGAAGATCCTTTGA
TCTTTTCTACGGGGTCTGACGCTCAGTGGAACGAAAACTCACGTTAAGGGATTTTGGTCATGAACAATAA
AACTGTCTGCTTACATAAACAGTAATACAAGGGGTGTTATGAGCCATATTCAACGGGAAACGTCTTGCTC
TAGGCCGCGATTAAATTCCAACATGGATGCTGATTTATATGGGTATAAATGGGCTCGCGATAATGTCGGG
CAATCAGGTGCGACAATCTATCGATTGTATGGGAAGCCCGATGCGCCAGAGTTGTTTCTGAAACATGGCA
AAGGTAGCGTTGCCAATGATGTTACAGATGAGATGGTCAGACTAAACTGGCTGACGGAATTTATGCCTCT
TCCGACCATCAAGCATTTTATCCGTACTCCTGATGATGCATGGTTACTCACCACTGCGATCCCCGGGAAA
ACAGCATTCCAGGTATTAGAAGAATATCCTGATTCAGGTGAAAATATTGTTGATGCGCTGGCAGTGTTCC
TGCGCCGGTTGCATTCGATTCCTGTTTGTAATTGTCCTTTTAACAGCGATCGCGTATTTCGTCTCGCTCA
GGCGCAATCACGAATGAATAACGGTTTGGTTGATGCGAGTGATTTTGATGACGAGCGTAATGGCTGGCCT
GTTGAACAAGTCTGGAAAGAAATGCATAAACTTTTGCCATTCTCACCGGATTCAGTCGTCACTCATGGTG
ATTTCTCACTTGATAACCTTATTTTTGACGAGGGGAAATTAATAGGTTGTATTGATGTTGGACGAGTCGG
AATCGCAGACCGATACCAGGATCTTGCCATCCTATGGAACTGCCTCGGTGAGTTTTCTCCTTCATTACAG
AAACGGCTTTTTCAAAAATATGGTATTGATAATCCTGATATGAATAAATTGCAGTTTCATTTGATGCTCG
ATGAGTTTTTCTAAGAATTAATTCATGAGCGGATACATATTTGAATGTATTTAGAAAAATAAACAAATAG
GGGTTCCGCGCACATTTCCCCGAAAAGTGCCACCTAAATTGTAAGCGTTAATATTTTGTTAAAATTCGCG
TTAAATTTTTGTTAAATCAGCTCATTTTTTAACCAATAGGCCGAAATCGGCAAAATCCCTTATAAATCAA
AAGAATAGACCGAGATAGGGT
[37 nt withheld, positions 5902-5938]
AAAGAACGTGGACTCCAACGTCAAAGG
[49 nt withheld, positions 5966-6014]
T
[91 nt withheld, positions 6016-6106]
G
[124 nt withheld, positions 6108-6231]
CCCATTCGCCA
